Addgene plasmid #175327: pH6HTC_CCDC59-Halo
Purpose: Production of HaloTag fusion protein
Depositing lab: Claudia Kutter. Depositing organization: Karolinska Institutet. Publication: Large-scale identification of RBP-RNA interactions by RAPseq refines essentials of post-transcriptional gene regulation. Atanasoai I, Papavasileiou S, Preiß N, Kutter C. bioRxiv 2021.11.08.467743 10.1101/2021.11.08.467743.
Backbone
  Vector backbone: pH6HTC_minus_cer-region
  Vector type: Bacterial Expression ; Cell Free Expression
Growth in bacteria
  Bacterial resistance: Ampicillin, 100 μg/mL
  Growth temperature: 37°C
  Growth strain: DH5alpha
  Copy number: High Copy
Gene/Insert
  Gene/Insert name: CCDC59
  Species: H. sapiens (human)
  Entrez Gene: CCDC59 (a.k.a. BR22, HSPC128, TAP26)
  Tag / fusion protein: HaloTag-6xHis (C terminal on backbone)
  Cloning method: Gibson Cloning
Terms and licenses: Academic/Nonprofit Terms; Industry Terms: Not Available to Industry
Depositor comments: Please visit https://doi.org/10.1101/2021.11.08.467743 for bioRxiv preprint.
How to cite: pH6HTC_CCDC59-Halo was a gift from Claudia Kutter (Addgene plasmid # 175327 ; http://n2t.net/addgene:175327 ; RRID:Addgene_175327)
