[The description below was written by a language model from this plasmid's Addgene catalogue record and pLannotate feature annotations shown in this document.]
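Description:
pH6HTC_CCDC59-Halo is a small (about 4.2 kb) bacterial and cell-free expression plasmid built on a pH6HTC backbone from which the cer region has been removed. It is maintained in E. coli at high copy number through a ColE1/pUC-type origin of replication and is selected with ampicillin via a β-lactamase (AmpR) gene driven by its own bla promoter.

The payload is the human CCDC59 coding sequence (also known as BR22 or TAP26), inserted by Gibson cloning downstream of a bacteriophage T7 promoter and closed off by a T7 terminator. Expression therefore depends on T7 RNA polymerase, supplied either by a suitable bacterial host or by an in vitro transcription/translation system. CCDC59 is followed in the same orientation by a TEV protease recognition site and then HaloTag, a modified bacterial dehalogenase that bonds covalently to chloroalkane ligands. The catalogue entry describes the C-terminal tag as HaloTag-6xHis, although the His tag is not separately annotated in the feature table. This layout allows the fusion protein to be captured covalently on chloroalkane-bearing resins or surfaces, or by metal-affinity methods, and the TEV site offers a way to release CCDC59 from the tag. The rrnB T1 and T2 terminators lie upstream of the T7 promoter, where they would be expected to insulate the cassette from read-through transcription. A partial AmpR promoter and a short Tn5 transposase fragment are also annotated and appear to be backbone remnants.

The stated purpose is production of a HaloTag fusion protein, and the associated publication concerns large-scale identification of RNA-binding protein–RNA interactions.
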