Features (pLannotate 1.2.2; 12 found; start..end, strand, type, name):
    286..372     +  terminator     rrnB T1 terminator: Escherichia coli rrnB; transcription terminator T1 from the E. coli rrnB gene
    464..491     +  terminator     rrnB T2 terminator: transcription terminator T2 from the E. coli rrnB gene
    510..553     +  promoter       AmpR promoter (fragment): bla
    573..591     +  promoter       T7 promoter: promoter for bacteriophage T7 RNA polymerase
    644..1366    +  CDS            CCDC59: TAP26_HUMAN - Also known as BR22, TAP26. Experimental evidence at protein level: Swiss-Prot protein existence level 1. Component of the transcription complexes of the pulmonary surfactant-associated protein-B (SFTPB) and -C (SFTPC). Enhances homeobox protein Nkx-2.1-activated SFTPB and SFTPC promoter activities. From Homo sapiens (Human).
   1379..1399    +  CDS            TEV site: tobacco etch virus (TEV) protease recognition and cleavage site
   1415..2298    +  CDS            HaloTag® (fragment): modified bacterial dehalogenase that forms covalent bonds with chloroalkane derivatives
   2342..2389    +  terminator     T7 terminator: transcription terminator for bacteriophage T7 RNA polymerase
   2399..2575    -  CDS            tnpA (fragment): TN5P_ECOLX - Also known as tnp. Experimental evidence at protein level: Swiss-Prot protein existence level 1. Mediates transposition of transposon Tn5 by a 'cut and paste' mechanism. First, the monomeric transposase binds the 19 bp inverted DNA repeats flanking the transposon. Then, dimerization of the DNA- bound transposase creates a synaptic DNA complex. After nicking of the first DNA strand, excision of the transposon proceeds through a series of intermediates. The transposase then mediates the insertion of the transposon at a new site by strand transfer. The activity of the wild- type tran
   2618..2722    +  promoter       AmpR promoter: bla
   2723..3583    +  CDS            AmpR: β-lactamase; bla; confers resistance to ampicillin, carbenicillin, and related antibiotics
   3741..168     -  rep_origin     ori (across the origin): high-copy-number ColE1/pMB1/pBR322/pUC origin of replication
>Addgene plasmid #175327 | pH6HTC_CCDC59-Halo | addgene full sequence | sequence record 345581 | Addgene NGS Result
AACTACGGCTACACTAGAAGGACAGTATTTGGTATCTGCGCTCTGCTGAAGCCAGTTACCTTCGGAAAAA
GAGTTGGTAGCTCTTGATCCGGCAAACAAACCACCGCTGGTAGCGGTGGTTTTTTTGTTTGCAAGCAGCA
GATTACGCGCAGAAAAAAAGGATTTCAAGAAGATCCTTTGATCTTTTCTACGGGGTCTGACGCTCAGTGG
AACGAAAACTCACGTTAAGGGCATATGATGGTAGTGTGGGGTCTCCCCATGCGAGAGTAGGGAACTGCCA
GGCATCAAATAAAACGAAAGGCTCAGTCGAAAGACTGGGCCTTTCGTTTTATCTGTTGTTTGTCGGTGAA
CGCTCTCCTGAGTAGGACAAATCCGCCGGGAGCGGATTTGAACGTTGCGAAGCAACGGCCCGGAGGGTGG
CGGGCAGGACGCCCGCCATAAACTGCCAGGCATCAAATTAAGCAGAAGGCCATCCTGACGGATGGCCTTT
TTGCGTTTCTACAAACTCTTTTGTTTATTTTTCTAAATACATTCAAATATGTATCCGCTCATGGATCTCG
ATCCCGCGAAATTAATACGACTCACTATAGGGTATTTTAACTTTACTAAGGAGCGATCGCTTCCGAATTC
CTACCGCGGATATATGGCGCCGGTGAGGCGGTCCGCGAAGTGGCGGCCTGGTGGTATTGAGGCGCGTGGT
GAAGGGGTTTCCACTGTCGGGTACAGGAATAAGAATGTGAGACAGAAGACATGGCGGCCTAACCACCCGC
AAGCCTTCGTGGGGAGCGTTCGCGAGGGACAAGGCTTTGCTTTTCGAAGAAAACTGAAAATACAGCAAAG
TTACAAGAAATTGCTACGGAAGGAAAAGAAGGCTCAAACGTCACTGGAATCTCAATTCACAGATCGATAC
CCAGATAATCTGAAACATCTCTATTTAGCTGAAGAGGAAAGACATAGGAAGCAAGCAAGAAAAGTCGACC
ATCCTTTGTCAGAACAAGTTCACCAGCCGTTGCTTGAAGAACAGTGTAGCATTGACGAGCCTTTATTTGA
AGATCAGTGTAGCTTTGACCAGCCTCAGCCAGAAGAACAATGTATTAAAACAGTAAACTCCTTTACAATT
CCAAAGAAAAATAAAAAGAAAACATCAAATCAAAAAGCACAAGAAGAATATGAACAGATACAAGCCAAAC
GTGCTGCTAAGAAACAAGAATTCGAGAGGAGAAAACAGGAGAGAGAAGAAGCCCAAAGGCAGTACAAAAA
GAAGAAAATGGAAGTGTTTAAAATACTGAACAAAAAGACTAAAAAGGGCCAACCAAACTTGAATGTACAA
ATGGAGTACCTTCTTCAAAAAATACAAGAAAAATGTGGGCCAACCACTGAGGATCTGTACTTTCAGAGCG
ATAACGATGGATCCGAAATCGGTACTGGCTTTCCATTCGACCCCCATTATGTGGAAGTCCTGGGCGAGCG
CATGCACTACGTCGATGTTGGTCCGCGCGATGGCACCCCTGTGCTGTTCCTGCACGGTAACCCGACCTCC
TCCTACGTGTGGCGCAACATCATCCCGCATGTTGCACCGACCCATCGCTGCATTGCTCCAGACCTGATCG
GTATGGGCAAATCCGACAAACCAGACCTGGGTTATTTCTTCGACGACCACGTCCGCTTCATGGATGCCTT
CATCGAAGCCCTGGGTCTGGAAGAGGTCGTCCTGGTCATTCACGACTGGGGCTCCGCTCTGGGTTTCCAC
TGGGCCAAGCGCAATCCAGAGCGCGTCAAAGGTATTGCATTTATGGAGTTCATCCGCCCTATCCCGACCT
GGGACGAATGGCCAGAATTTGCCCGCGAGACCTTCCAGGCCTTCCGCACCACCGACGTCGGCCGCAAGCT
GATCATCGATCAGAACGTTTTTATCGAGGGTACGCTGCCGATGGGTGTCGTCCGCCCGCTGACTGAAGTC
GAGATGGACCATTACCGCGAGCCGTTCCTGAATCCTGTTGACCGCGAGCCACTGTGGCGCTTCCCAAACG
AGCTGCCAATCGCCGGTGAGCCAGCGAACATCGTCGCGCTGGTCGAAGAATACATGGACTGGCTGCACCA
GTCCCCTGTCCCGAAGCTGCTGTTCTGGGGCACCCCAGGCGTTCTGATCCCACCGGCCGAAGCCGCTCGC
CTGGCCAAAAGCCTGCCTAACTGCAAGGCTGTGGACATCGGCCCGGGTCTGAATCTGCTGCAAGAAGACA
ACCCGGACCTGATCGGCAGCGAGATCGCGCGCTGGCTGTCTACTCTGGAGATTTCCGGTCATCATCACCA
TCACCACTAATAGTCAACCGCTGAGCAATAACTAGCATAACCCCTTGGGGCCTCTAAACGGGTCTTGAGG
GGTTTTTTGCTGAAAGGAGGAACTATATCCGGTTCGCTTGCTGTCCATAAAACCGCCCAGTCTAGCTATC
GCCATGTAAGCCCACTGCAAGCTACCTGCTTTCTCTTTGCGCTTGCGTTTTCCCTTGTCCAGATAGCCCA
GTAGCTGACATTCATCCGGGGTCAGCACCGTTTCTGCGGACTGGCTTTCTACGTAATGGTTTCTTAGACG
TCAGGTGGCACTTTTCGGGGAAATGTGCGCGGAACCCCTATTTGTTTATTTTTCTAAATACATTCAAATA
TGTATCCGCTCATGAGACAATAACCCTGATAAATGCTTCAATAATATTGAAAAAGGAAGAGTATGAGTAT
TCAACATTTCCGTGTCGCCCTTATTCCCTTTTTTGCGGCATTTTGCCTTCCTGTTTTTGCTCACCCAGAA
ACGCTGGTGAAAGTAAAAGATGCTGAAGATCAGTTGGGTGCACGAGTGGGTTACATCGAACTGGATCTCA
ACAGCGGTAAGATCCTTGAGAGTTTTCGCCCCGAAGAACGTTTTCCAATGATGAGCACTTTCAAAGTTCT
GCTATGTGGCGCGGTATTATCCCGTATTGACGCCGGGCAAGAGCAACTCGGTCGCCGCATACACTATTCT
CAGAATGACTTGGTTGAGTACTCACCAGTCACAGAAAAGCATCTTACGGATGGCATGACAGTAAGAGAAT
TATGCAGTGCTGCCATAACCATGAGTGATAACACTGCGGCCAACTTACTTCTGACAACTATCGGAGGACC
GAAGGAGCTAACCGCTTTTTTGCACAACATGGGGGATCATGTAACTCGCCTTGATCGTTGGGAACCGGAG
CTGAATGAAGCCATACCAAACGACGAGCGTGACACCACGATGCCTGTAGCAATGGCAACAACGTTGCGCA
AACTATTAACTGGCGAACTACTTACTCTAGCTTCCCGGCAACAATTAATAGACTGGATGGAGGCGGATAA
AGTTGCAGGACCACTTCTGCGCTCGGCCCTTCCGGCTGGCTGGTTTATTGCTGATAAATCTGGAGCCGGT
GAGCGTGGGTCTCGCGGTATCATTGCAGCACTGGGGCCAGATGGTAAGCCCTCCCGTATCGTAGTTATCT
ACACGACGGGGAGTCAGGCAACTATGGATGAACGAAATAGACAGATCGCTGAGATAGGTGCCTCACTGAT
TAAGCATTGGTAATTCGAAATGACCGACCAAGCGACGCCCAACCGGTATCAGCTCACTCAAAGGCGGTAA
TACGGTTATCCACAGAATCAGGGGATAACGCAGGAAAGAACATGTGAGCAAAAGGCCAGCAAAAGGCCAG
GAACCGTAAAAAGGCCGCGTTGCTGGCGTTTTTCCATAGGCTCCGCCCCCCTGACGAGCATCACAAAAAT
CGACGCTCAAGTCAGAGGTGGCGAAACCCGACAGGACTATAAAGATACCAGGCGTTTCCCCCTGGAAGCT
CCCTCGTGCGCTCTCCTGTTCCGACCCTGCCGCTTACCGGATACCTGTCCGCCTTTCTCCCTTCGGGAAG
CGTGGCGCTTTCTCATAGCTCACGCTGTAGGTATCTCAGTTCGGTGTAGGTCGTTCGCTCCAAGCTGGGC
TGTGTGCACGAACCCCCCGTTCAGCCCGACCGCTGCGCCTTATCCGGTAACTATCGTCTTGAGTCCAACC
CGGTAAGACACGACTTATCGCCACTGGCAGCAGCCACTGGTAACAGGATTAGCAGAGCGAGGTATGTAGG
CGGTGCTACAGAGTTCTTGAAGTGGTGGCCT
